Addgene plasmid #22379: pCI-MOR277-1
Depositing lab: Hiroaki Matsunami. Depositing organization: Duke University. Publication: Odor coding by a Mammalian receptor repertoire. Saito H, Chi Q, Zhuang H, Matsunami H, Mainland JD. Sci Signal. 2009 . 2(60):ra9. 10.1126/scisignal.2000016 PubMed 19261596.
Backbone
  Vector backbone: pCI
  Backbone manufacturer: Promega
  Backbone size w/o insert (bp): 4006
  Vector type: Mammalian Expression
Growth in bacteria
  Bacterial resistance: Ampicillin, 100 μg/mL
  Growth temperature: 37°C
  Growth strain: DH5alpha
  Copy number: Unknown
Gene/Insert
  Gene/Insert name: MOR277-1 (alt name: Mus musculus olfactory receptor 1395)
  Species: M. musculus (mouse)
  Insert size (bp): 954
  GenBank ID: NM_146877
  Entrez Gene: Olfr1395 (a.k.a. MOR277-1)
  Tag / fusion protein: Rho (N terminal on insert)
  Cloning method: Restriction Enzyme; 5′ cloning site NheI (not destroyed); 3′ cloning site NotI (not destroyed)
  Sequencing primers: 5′ T7; 3′ EBV-rev
Terms and licenses: Academic/Nonprofit Terms; Industry Terms: Not Available to Industry
How to cite: pCI-MOR277-1 was a gift from Hiroaki Matsunami (Addgene plasmid # 22379 ; http://n2t.net/addgene:22379 ; RRID:Addgene_22379)
