[The description below was written by a language model from this plasmid's Addgene catalogue record and pLannotate feature annotations shown in this document.]
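Description:
pCI-MOR277-1 is a mammalian expression plasmid built on the Promega pCI backbone that carries the mouse odorant receptor MOR277-1 (Olfr1395). It is propagated in E. coli through a high-copy ColE1/pUC-type origin and selected with ampicillin via the β-lactamase gene and its own promoter. An f1 phage origin is also present, which allows single-stranded DNA production. Short fragments annotated as lacZα, bom, rop and SV40 large T antigen appear to be backbone remnants rather than functional units.

The roughly 950 bp receptor coding sequence was inserted between NheI and NotI sites, both retained. It lies downstream of the human cytomegalovirus immediate-early enhancer and promoter and a chimeric β-globin/immunoglobulin heavy chain intron, which generally improves expression of the spliced transcript, and it is followed by the SV40 polyadenylation signal. A T7 promoter just upstream of the insert permits in vitro transcription and serves as a sequencing primer site. The catalogue lists an N-terminal Rho tag. In olfactory receptor work this usually means a short leader from rhodopsin that aids cell-surface delivery and allows antibody detection. It is not annotated as a separate feature, though there is unannotated space between the T7 promoter and the annotated coding region.

The automated annotation labels the open reading frame as Olfr56 (Mor276-1). This most likely reflects a best database match to a closely related family member, since the catalogue identifies the insert as MOR277-1. The associated publication concerns odor coding across a mammalian receptor repertoire, so the plasmid is probably intended for heterologous expression of this receptor in cultured mammalian cells to test odorant responses, although the record does not describe the assay.
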