Features (pLannotate 1.2.2; 14 found; start..end, strand, type, name):
    140..517     +  enhancer       CMV enhancer: human cytomegalovirus immediate early enhancer
    519..718     +  promoter       CMV promoter: human cytomegalovirus (CMV) immediate early promoter
    857..989     +  intron         chimeric intron: chimera between introns from human β-globin and immunoglobulin heavy chain genes
   1034..1052    +  promoter       T7 promoter: promoter for bacteriophage T7 RNA polymerase
   1148..2068    +  CDS            Olfr56: OLF56_MOUSE - Also known as Mor276-1 From Mus musculus (Mouse).
   2110..2231    -  polyA_signal   SV40 poly(A) signal: SV40 polyadenylation signal
   2254..2322    -  CDS            large T antigen (fragment): large T antigen from SV40 (simian virus 40)
   2341..2408    +  CDS            lacZα (fragment): LacZα fragment of β-galactosidase; lacZ fragment
   2412..2840    +  rep_origin     f1 ori (sequence partly withheld): f1 bacteriophage origin of replication; arrow indicates direction of (+) strand synthesis
   2868..2967    -  misc_feature   bom (fragment): basis of mobility region from pBR322
   3069..3104    -  CDS            rop (fragment): Rop protein, which maintains plasmids at low copy number; rop
   3199..3303    +  promoter       AmpR promoter: bla
   3304..4164    +  CDS            AmpR: β-lactamase; bla; confers resistance to ampicillin, carbenicillin, and related antibiotics
   4335..4923    +  rep_origin     ori: high-copy-number ColE1/pMB1/pBR322/pUC origin of replication
>Addgene plasmid #22379 | pCI-MOR277-1 | depositor full sequence | sequence record 10288 | Author sequence
TCAATATTGGCCATTAGCCATATTATTCATTGGTTATATAGCATAAATCAATATTGGCTATTGGCCATTG
CATACGTTGTATCTATATCATAATATGTACATTTATATTGGCTCATGTCCAATATGACCGCCATGTTGGC
ATTGATTATTGACTAGTTATTAATAGTAATCAATTACGGGGTCATTAGTTCATAGCCCATATATGGAGTT
CCGCGTTACATAACTTACGGTAAATGGCCCGCCTGGCTGACCGCCCAACGACCCCCGCCCATTGACGTCA
ATAATGACGTATGTTCCCATAGTAACGCCAATAGGGACTTTCCATTGACGTCAATGGGTGGAGTATTTAC
GGTAAACTGCCCACTTGGCAGTACATCAAGTGTATCATATGCCAAGTCCGCCCCCTATTGACGTCAATGA
CGGTAAATGGCCCGCCTGGCATTATGCCCAGTACATGACCTTACGGGACTTTCCTACTTGGCAGTACATC
TACGTATTAGTCATCGCTATTACCATGGTGATGCGGTTTTGGCAGTACACCAATGGGCGTGGATAGCGGT
TTGACTCACGGGGATTTCCAAGTCTCCACCCCATTGACGTCAATGGGAGTTTGTTTTGGCACCAAAATCA
ACGGGACTTTCCAAAATGTCGTAATAACCCCGCCCCGTTGACGCAAATGGGCGGTAGGCGTGTACGGTGG
GAGGTCTATATAAGCAGAGCTCGTTTAGTGAACCGTCAGATCACTAGAAGCTTTATTGCGGTAGTTTATC
ACAGTTAAATTGCTAACGCAGTCAGTGCTTCTGACACAACAGTCTCGAACTTAAGCTGCAGAAGTTGGTC
GTGAGGCACTGGGCAGGTAAGTATCAAGGTTACAAGACAGGTTTAAGGAGACCAATAGAAACTGGGCTTG
TCGAGACAGAGAAGACTCTTGCGTTTCTGATAGGCACCTATTGGTCTTACTGACATCCACTTTGCCTTTC
TCTCCACAGGTGTCCACTCCCAGTTCAATTACAGCTCTTAAGGCTAGAGTACTTAATACGACTCACTATA
GGCTAGCATGAATGGCACAGAAGGCCCTAACTTCTACGTGCCCTTCTCCAATGCGACGGGTGTGGTACGC
GAATTCACGCGTATGGCCTGGGCAGGCAACCAGACTCTCATCTCTCACTTTGTCCTCCTGGGCCTCTTCA
CCCACTCTCCACTGCATCTCTTCCTCTTCTCCATCATTATGGTCATGTTCCTGGTGGCCCTCTCTGGCAA
TGGGCTCATGATCCTCCTCATCCTTATGGACTCTCGCCTGCACACCCCGATGTACTTCTTCCTCAGTTGG
CTGTCCCTCATGGACCTCATGCTCATCTCCACCATTGTGCCACGGATGGCTGCTGACTTTCTCCTGGGCC
GTGGCTCCATCTCCTTCGCTGGCTGTGGGCTCCAGATTCTCTTCTTCCTCACCCTCCTGGGGGATGAGTG
CTTCCTGCTAGCCTTCATGGCCTATGACCGCTATGTGGCCATTAGCAACCCGCTGAGATACTCTGTAATC
ATGAGCCGCCGTGTCTGCTGGCTCATGGTAGCGGGGTCTTGGCTCTTTGGCCTGGTAGATGGGCTGATCC
AGGCTGTTTTTACACTTCGCTTCCCCTACTGCGGTTCCCAGGAGATCGACCACTTCTTCTGTGAGGTTCC
TGCTGTGCTCAAGCTGGCCTGTGCTGACACCAGTCTCTACGAGACCATGATCTATGTCTGCTGTGTCCTC
ATGCTTCTCCTGCCCTTTTCTGTCATCTCGGCTTCCTACCTCAGGATCCTGGTGGCAGTGCTCCGGATGC
GCTCTGCAGAAGGGCGGCGGAAGGCCTTCGCTACCTGTTCCTCCCACATGATCGTGGTCTCCCTCTTCTA
CGGGGCTGCCATGATCACATACATGAGGCCACAGGCCTACCACTCCTCCAAGCAGGACAAAGTGGTCTCT
GCTTTCTACACCATGATCACGCCCATGCTCAACCCTCTTATTTACAGTCTAAGGAACAAAGAAGTGACCG
GAGCCCTGAGGAAACTACTGGGAAAGTGTCCCTGTGGTGGTGGGACTCTTGGTTGAGCGGCCGCTTCGAG
CAGACATGATAAGATACATTGATGAGTTTGGACAAACCACAACTAGAATGCAGTGAAAAAAATGCTTTAT
TTGTGAAATTTGTGATGCTATTGCTTTATTTGTAACCATTATAAGCTGCAATAAACAAGTTAACAACAAC
AATTGCATTCATTTTATGTTTCAGGTTCAGGGGGAGATGTGGGAGGTTTTTTAAAGCAAGTAAAACCTCT
ACAAATGTGGTAAAATCGATAAGGATCCGGGCTGGCGTAATAGCGAAGAGGCCCGCACCGATCGCCCTTC
CCAACAGTTGCGCAGCCTGAATGGCGAATGG
[124 nt withheld, positions 2412-2535]
C
[91 nt withheld, positions 2537-2627]
A
[49 nt withheld, positions 2629-2677]
CCTTTGACGTTGGAGTCCACGTTCTTT
[37 nt withheld, positions 2705-2741]
ACCCTATCTCGGTCTATTCTTTTGATTTATAAGGGATTTTGCCGATTTCGGCCTATTGGTTAAAAAATGA
GCTGATTTAACAAAAATTTAACGCGAATTTTAACAAAATATTAACGCTTACAATTTCCTGATGCGGTATT
TTCTCCTTACGCATCTGTGCGGTATTTCACACCGCATATGGTGCACTCTCAGTACAATCTGCTCTGATGC
CGCATAGTTAAGCCAGCCCCGACACCCGCCAACACCCGCTGACGCGCCCTGACGGGCTTGTCTGCTCCCG
GCATCCGCTTACAGACAAGCTGTGACCGTCTCCGGGAGCTGCATGTGTCAGAGGTTTTCACCGTCATCAC
CGAAACGCGCGAGACGAAAGGGCCTCGTGATACGCCTATTTTTATAGGTTAATGTCATGATAATAATGGT
TTCTTAGACGTCAGGTGGCACTTTTCGGGGAAATGTGCGCGGAACCCCTATTTGTTTATTTTTCTAAATA
CATTCAAATATGTATCCGCTCATGAGACAATAACCCTGATAAATGCTTCAATAATATTGAAAAAGGAAGA
GTATGAGTATTCAACATTTCCGTGTCGCCCTTATTCCCTTTTTTGCGGCATTTTGCCTTCCTGTTTTTGC
TCACCCAGAAACGCTGGTGAAAGTAAAAGATGCTGAAGATCAGTTGGGTGCACGAGTGGGTTACATCGAA
CTGGATCTCAACAGCGGTAAGATCCTTGAGAGTTTTCGCCCCGAAGAACGTTTTCCAATGATGAGCACTT
TTAAAGTTCTGCTATGTGGCGCGGTATTATCCCGTATTGACGCCGGGCAAGAGCAACTCGGTCGCCGCAT
ACACTATTCTCAGAATGACTTGGTTGAGTACTCACCAGTCACAGAAAAGCATCTTACGGATGGCATGACA
GTAAGAGAATTATGCAGTGCTGCCATAACCATGAGTGATAACACTGCGGCCAACTTACTTCTGACAACGA
TCGGAGGACCGAAGGAGCTAACCGCTTTTTTGCACAACATGGGGGATCATGTAACTCGCCTTGATCGTTG
GGAACCGGAGCTGAATGAAGCCATACCAAACGACGAGCGTGACACCACGATGCCTGTAGCAATGGCAACA
ACGTTGCGCAAACTATTAACTGGCGAACTACTTACTCTAGCTTCCCGGCAACAATTAATAGACTGGATGG
AGGCGGATAAAGTTGCAGGACCACTTCTGCGCTCGGCCCTTCCGGCTGGCTGGTTTATTGCTGATAAATC
TGGAGCCGGTGAGCGTGGGTCTCGCGGTATCATTGCAGCACTGGGGCCAGATGGTAAGCCCTCCCGTATC
GTAGTTATCTACACGACGGGGAGTCAGGCAACTATGGATGAACGAAATAGACAGATCGCTGAGATAGGTG
CCTCACTGATTAAGCATTGGTAACTGTCAGACCAAGTTTACTCATATATACTTTAGATTGATTTAAAACT
TCATTTTTAATTTAAAAGGATCTAGGTGAAGATCCTTTTTGATAATCTCATGACCAAAATCCCTTAACGT
GAGTTTTCGTTCCACTGAGCGTCAGACCCCGTAGAAAAGATCAAAGGATCTTCTTGAGATCCTTTTTTTC
TGCGCGTAATCTGCTGCTTGCAAACAAAAAAACCACCGCTACCAGCGGTGGTTTGTTTGCCGGATCAAGA
GCTACCAACTCTTTTTCCGAAGGTAACTGGCTTCAGCAGAGCGCAGATACCAAATACTGTTCTTCTAGTG
TAGCCGTAGTTAGGCCACCACTTCAAGAACTCTGTAGCACCGCCTACATACCTCGCTCTGCTAATCCTGT
TACCAGTGGCTGCTGCCAGTGGCGATAAGTCGTGTCTTACCGGGTTGGACTCAAGACGATAGTTACCGGA
TAAGGCGCAGCGGTCGGGCTGAACGGGGGGTTCGTGCACACAGCCCAGCTTGGAGCGAACGACCTACACC
GAACTGAGATACCTACAGCGTGAGCTATGAGAAAGCGCCACGCTTCCCGAAGGGAGAAAGGCGGACAGGT
ATCCGGTAAGCGGCAGGGTCGGAACAGGAGAGCGCACGAGGGAGCTTCCAGGGGGAAACGCCTGGTATCT
TTATAGTCCTGTCGGGTTTCGCCACCTCTGACTTGAGCGTCGATTTTTGTGATGCTCGTCAGGGGGGCGG
AGCCTATGGAAAAACGCCAGCAACGCGGCCTTTTTACGGTTCCTGGCCTTTTGCTGGCCTTTTGCTCACA
TGGCTCGACAGATCT
