>Addgene plasmid #22379 | pCI-MOR277-1 | addgene partial sequence | sequence record 28213 | 22379 with T7
CCTACTTCTACGTGCCCTTCTCCAATGCGACGGGTGTGGTACGCGAATTCACGCGTATGGCCTGGGCAGG
CAACCAGACTCTCATCTCTCACTTTGTCCTCCTGGGCCTCTTCACCCACTCTCCACTGCATCTCTTCCTC
TTCTCCATCATTATGGTCATGTTCCTGGTGGCCCTCTCTGGCAATGGGCTCATGATCCTCCTCATCCTTA
TGGACTCTCGCCTGCACACCCCGATGTACTTCTTCCTCAGTTGGCTGTCCCTCATGGACCTCATGCTCAT
CTCCACCATTGTGCCACGGATGGCTGCTGACTTTCTCCTGGGCCGTGGCTCCATCTCCTTCGCTGGCTGT
GGGCTCCAGATTCTCTTCTTCCTCACCCTCCTGGGGGATGAGTGCTTCCTGCTAGCCTTCATGGCCTATG
ACCGCTATGTGGCCATTAGCAACCCGCTGAGATACTCTGTAATCATGAGCCGCCGTGTCTGCTGGCTCAT
GGTAGCGGGGTCTTGGCTCTTTGGCCTGGTAGATGGGCTGATCCAGGCTGTTTTTACACTTCGCTTCCCC
TACTGCGGTTCCCAGGAGATCGACCACTTCTTCTGTGAGGTTCCTGCTGTGCTCAAGCTGGCCTGTGCTG
ACACCAGTCTCTACGAGACCATGATCTATGTCTGCTGTGTCCTCATGCTTCTCCTGCCCTTTTCTGTCAT
CTCGGCTTC
